Addgene plasmid #27707: CAV1-deltaN-mEGFP
Depositing lab: Ari Helenius. Publication: Biogenesis of caveolae: stepwise assembly of large caveolin and cavin complexes. Hayer A, Stoeber M, Bissig C, Helenius A. Traffic. 2010 Mar . 11(3):361-82. 10.1111/j.1600-0854.2009.01023.x PubMed 20070607.
Backbone
  Vector backbone: pEGFP-N1
  Backbone manufacturer: Clontech
  Backbone size w/o insert (bp): 3961
  Vector type: Mammalian Expression
  Selectable markers: Neomycin (select with G418)
Growth in bacteria
  Bacterial resistance: Kanamycin, 50 μg/mL
  Growth temperature: 37°C
  Growth strain: DH5alpha
  Copy number: High Copy
Gene/Insert
  Gene/Insert name: caveolin-1, N-terminal truncated (60-178) (alt name: CAV1, cav-1)
  Species: Canis lupus familiaris
  Insert size (bp): 1109
  Mutation: N-terminal truncation with AA 1-59 missing. The resulting sequence is CAV1-(60-178).
  GenBank ID: NM_001003296
  Entrez Gene: CAV1
  Tag / fusion protein: monomeric EGFP (C terminal on insert)
  Cloning method: Restriction Enzyme; 5′ cloning site EcoRI (not destroyed); 3′ cloning site NotI (not destroyed)
  Sequencing primers: 5′ CMV Forward; 3′ ACC TCT ACA AAT GTG GTA TGG CTG
Terms and licenses: Academic/Nonprofit Terms; Industry Terms: Not Available to Industry
Depositor comments: This N-terminally truncated CAV1 forms 8S, but not 70S caveolar complexes. This results in delivery of unassembled CAV1 to the plasma membrane.
How to cite: CAV1-deltaN-mEGFP was a gift from Ari Helenius (Addgene plasmid # 27707 ; http://n2t.net/addgene:27707 ; RRID:Addgene_27707)
