[The description below was written by a language model from this plasmid's Addgene catalogue record and pLannotate feature annotations shown in this document.]
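Description:
CAV1-deltaN-mEGFP is a mammalian expression plasmid built on the Clontech pEGFP-N1 backbone. It encodes an N-terminally truncated dog (Canis lupus familiaris) caveolin-1 fused at its C terminus to monomeric EGFP. The truncation removes residues 1–59, leaving CAV1(60–178), and the insert was placed between the EcoRI and NotI sites, both of which were retained. In the annotated 5,070-nt depositor sequence, the human cytomegalovirus immediate early enhancer and promoter sit upstream of a short polylinker remnant. The caveolin-1 fragment follows, a second polylinker remnant serves as the junction, and then comes the EGFP coding sequence, with transcripts terminated by the SV40 polyadenylation signal. The feature table labels the fluorescent protein simply as EGFP, and the monomeric designation comes from the catalogue entry.

The plasmid is maintained at high copy in E. coli through a ColE1/pUC-type origin, and it also carries an f1 phage origin. A single Tn5 aminoglycoside phosphotransferase gene (NeoR/KanR) provides both selections. A bacterial bla-type promoter drives it for kanamycin resistance in bacteria, and the SV40 enhancer/early promoter drives it for G418 selection in mammalian cells, with the HSV TK polyadenylation signal downstream. The short large T antigen, ble and bGH poly(A) hits are fragmentary matches, most likely backbone remnants rather than functional elements.

According to the depositor, this truncated caveolin-1 assembles into 8S complexes but not into the larger 70S caveolar complexes, so unassembled CAV1 is delivered to the plasma membrane. The construct therefore serves as a fluorescent, assembly-defective mutant for imaging and biochemical studies of the stepwise oligomerisation and trafficking of caveolin during caveolae biogenesis.
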