Features (pLannotate 1.2.2; 16 found; start..end, strand, type, name):
     61..364     +  enhancer       CMV enhancer: human cytomegalovirus immediate early enhancer
    365..568     +  promoter       CMV promoter: human cytomegalovirus (CMV) immediate early promoter
    591..634     +  misc_feature   MCS (fragment): multiple cloning site
    641..997     +  CDS            CAV1 (fragment): CAV1_CANLF - Also known as CAV. Experimental evidence at protein level: Swiss-Prot protein existence level 1. May act as a scaffolding protein within caveolar membranes. Forms a stable heterooligomeric complex with CAV2 that targets to lipid rafts and drives caveolae formation. Mediates the recruitment of CAVIN proteins (CAVIN1/2/3/4) to the caveolae (By similarity). Interacts directly with G-protein alpha subunits and can functionally regulate their activity (By similarity). Involved in the costimulatory signal essential for T-cell receptor (TCR)-mediated T-cell activation. Its binding to DPP
    997..1020    +  misc_feature   MCS (fragment): multiple cloning site
   1018..1735    +  CDS            EGFP (fragment): the original enhanced GFP (Yang et al., 1996) mammalian codon-optimized
   1752..1835    +  CDS            large T antigen (fragment): large T antigen from SV40 (simian virus 40)
   1858..1979    +  polyA_signal   SV40 poly(A) signal: SV40 polyadenylation signal
   2013..2441    -  rep_origin     f1 ori (sequence partly withheld): f1 bacteriophage origin of replication; arrow indicates direction of (+) strand synthesis
   2468..2572    +  promoter       AmpR promoter: bla
   2574..2931    +  promoter       SV40 promoter: SV40 enhancer and early promoter
   2966..3760    +  CDS            NeoR/KanR: aminoglycoside phosphotransferase from Tn5; aph(3')-II (or nptII); confers resistance to neomycin, kanamycin, and G418 (Geneticin®)
   3781..3933    +  CDS            ble (fragment): BLE_KLEPN - Experimental evidence at protein level: Swiss-Prot protein existence level 1. Binding protein with a strong affinity to the bleomycin family of antibiotics. Binds to CL990; an antimitotic-antibiotic compound. From Klebsiella pneumoniae.
   3992..4039    +  polyA_signal   HSV TK poly(A) signal: herpes simplex virus thymidine kinase polyadenylation signal (Cole and Stacy, 1985)
   4130..4146    -  polyA_signal   bGH poly(A) signal (fragment): bovine growth hormone polyadenylation signal
   4368..4956    +  rep_origin     ori: high-copy-number ColE1/pMB1/pBR322/pUC origin of replication
>Addgene plasmid #27707 | CAV1-deltaN-mEGFP | depositor full sequence | sequence record 13011 | Author sequence
TAGTTATTAATAGTAATCAATTACGGGGTCATTAGTTCATAGCCCATATATGGAGTTCCGCGTTACATAA
CTTACGGTAAATGGCCCGCCTGGCTGACCGCCCAACGACCCCCGCCCATTGACGTCAATAATGACGTATG
TTCCCATAGTAACGCCAATAGGGACTTTCCATTGACGTCAATGGGTGGAGTATTTACGGTAAACTGCCCA
CTTGGCAGTACATCAAGTGTATCATATGCCAAGTACGCCCCCTATTGACGTCAATGACGGTAAATGGCCC
GCCTGGCATTATGCCCAGTACATGACCTTATGGGACTTTCCTACTTGGCAGTACATCTACGTATTAGTCA
TCGCTATTACCATGGTGATGCGGTTTTGGCAGTACATCAATGGGCGTGGATAGCGGTTTGACTCACGGGG
ATTTCCAAGTCTCCACCCCATTGACGTCAATGGGAGTTTGTTTTGGCACCAAAATCAACGGGACTTTCCA
AAATGTCGTAACAACTCCGCCCCATTGACGCAAATGGGCGGTAGGCGTGTACGGTGGGAGGTCTATATAA
GCAGAGCTGGTTTAGTGAACCGTCAGATCCGCTAGCGCTACCGGACTCAGATCTCGAGCTCAAGCTTCGA
ATTCATGGGAAACGACGACGTGGTCAAGATTGATTTTGAAGATGTGATTGCAGAACCAGAAGGAACACAC
AGTTTTGATGGCATCTGGAAGGCCAGCTTCACCACCTTCACTGTGACAAAATACTGGTTTTACCGCTTGC
TGTCTGCCCTCTTTGGCATCCCAATGGCACTCATATGGGGCATTTACTTTGCCATTCTTTCTTTCCTGCA
CATCTGGGCAGTTGTGCCGTGCATTAAGAGTTTCCTGATTGAGATTCAGTGCATCAGCCGTGTCTATTCC
ATCTACGTCCACACCTTCTGTGACCCGTTCTTTGAGGCTGTTGGCAAAATATTCAGCAATATCCGCATCA
ACATGCAGAAAGAAACACCGCGGGCCCGGGATCCACCGGTGAGCAAGGGCGAGGAGCTGTTCACCGGGGT
GGTGCCCATCCTGGTCGAGCTGGACGGCGACGTAAACGGCCACAAGTTCAGCGTGTCCGGCGAGGGCGAG
GGCGATGCCACCTACGGCAAGCTGACCCTGAAGTTCATCTGCACCACCGGCAAGCTGCCCGTGCCCTGGC
CCACCCTCGTGACCACCCTGACCTACGGCGTGCAGTGCTTCAGCCGCTACCCCGACCACATGAAGCAGCA
CGACTTCTTCAAGTCCGCCATGCCCGAAGGCTACGTCCAGGAGCGCACCATCTTCTTCAAGGACGACGGC
AACTACAAGACCCGCGCCGAGGTGAAGTTCGAGGGCGACACCCTGGTGAACCGCATCGAGCTGAAGGGCA
TCGACTTCAAGGAGGACGGCAACATCCTGGGGCACAAGCTGGAGTACAACTACAACAGCCACAACGTCTA
TATCATGGCCGACAAGCAGAAGAACGGCATCAAGGTGAACTTCAAGATCCGCCACAACATCGAGGACGGC
AGCGTGCAGCTCGCCGACCACTACCAGCAGAACACCCCCATCGGCGACGGCCCCGTGCTGCTGCCCGACA
ACCACTACCTGAGCACCCAGTCCGCCCTGAGCAAAGACCCCAACGAGAAGCGCGATCACATGGTCCTTAA
GGAGTTCGTGACCGCCGCCGGGATCACTCTCGGCATGGACGAGCTGTACAAGTAAAGCGGCCGCGACTCT
AGATCATAATCAGCCATACCACATTTGTAGAGGTTTTACTTGCTTTAAAAAACCTCCCACACCTCCCCCT
GAACCTGAAACATAAAATGAATGCAATTGTTGTTGTTAACTTGTTTATTGCAGCTTATAATGGTTACAAA
TAAAGCAATAGCATCACAAATTTCACAAATAAAGCATTTTTTTCACTGCATTCTAGTTGTGGTTTGTCCA
AACTCATCAATGTATCTTAAGGCGTAAATTGTAAGCGTTAATATTTTGTTAAAATTCGCGTTAAATTTTT
GTTAAATCAGCTCATTTTTTAACCAATAGGCCGAAATCGGCAAAATCCCTTATAAATCAAAAGAATAGAC
CGAGATAGGGT
[37 nt withheld, positions 2112-2148]
AAAGAACGTGGACTCCAACGTCAAAGG
[49 nt withheld, positions 2176-2224]
T
[91 nt withheld, positions 2226-2316]
G
[124 nt withheld, positions 2318-2441]
CAGGTGGCACTTTTCGGGGAAATGTGCGCGGAACCCCTATTTGTTTATTTTTCTAAATACATTCAAATAT
GTATCCGCTCATGAGACAATAACCCTGATAAATGCTTCAATAATATTGAAAAAGGAAGAGTCCTGAGGCG
GAAAGAACCAGCTGTGGAATGTGTGTCAGTTAGGGTGTGGAAAGTCCCCAGGCTCCCCAGCAGGCAGAAG
TATGCAAAGCATGCATCTCAATTAGTCAGCAACCAGGTGTGGAAAGTCCCCAGGCTCCCCAGCAGGCAGA
AGTATGCAAAGCATGCATCTCAATTAGTCAGCAACCATAGTCCCGCCCCTAACTCCGCCCATCCCGCCCC
TAACTCCGCCCAGTTCCGCCCATTCTCCGCCCCATGGCTGACTAATTTTTTTTATTTATGCAGAGGCCGA
GGCCGCCTCGGCCTCTGAGCTATTCCAGAAGTAGTGAGGAGGCTTTTTTGGAGGCCTAGGCTTTTGCAAA
GATCGATCAAGAGACAGGATGAGGATCGTTTCGCATGATTGAACAAGATGGATTGCACGCAGGTTCTCCG
GCCGCTTGGGTGGAGAGGCTATTCGGCTATGACTGGGCACAACAGACAATCGGCTGCTCTGATGCCGCCG
TGTTCCGGCTGTCAGCGCAGGGGCGCCCGGTTCTTTTTGTCAAGACCGACCTGTCCGGTGCCCTGAATGA
ACTGCAAGACGAGGCAGCGCGGCTATCGTGGCTGGCCACGACGGGCGTTCCTTGCGCAGCTGTGCTCGAC
GTTGTCACTGAAGCGGGAAGGGACTGGCTGCTATTGGGCGAAGTGCCGGGGCAGGATCTCCTGTCATCTC
ACCTTGCTCCTGCCGAGAAAGTATCCATCATGGCTGATGCAATGCGGCGGCTGCATACGCTTGATCCGGC
TACCTGCCCATTCGACCACCAAGCGAAACATCGCATCGAGCGAGCACGTACTCGGATGGAAGCCGGTCTT
GTCGATCAGGATGATCTGGACGAAGAGCATCAGGGGCTCGCGCCAGCCGAACTGTTCGCCAGGCTCAAGG
CGAGCATGCCCGACGGCGAGGATCTCGTCGTGACCCATGGCGATGCCTGCTTGCCGAATATCATGGTGGA
AAATGGCCGCTTTTCTGGATTCATCGACTGTGGCCGGCTGGGTGTGGCGGACCGCTATCAGGACATAGCG
TTGGCTACCCGTGATATTGCTGAAGAGCTTGGCGGCGAATGGGCTGACCGCTTCCTCGTGCTTTACGGTA
TCGCCGCTCCCGATTCGCAGCGCATCGCCTTCTATCGCCTTCTTGACGAGTTCTTCTGAGCGGGACTCTG
GGGTTCGAAATGACCGACCAAGCGACGCCCAACCTGCCATCACGAGATTTCGATTCCACCGCCGCCTTCT
ATGAAAGGTTGGGCTTCGGAATCGTTTTCCGGGACGCCGGCTGGATGATCCTCCAGCGCGGGGATCTCAT
GCTGGAGTTCTTCGCCCACCCTAGGGGGAGGCTAACTGAAACACGGAAGGAGACAATACCGGAAGGAACC
CGCGCTATGACGGCAATAAAAAGACAGAATAAAACGCACGGTGTTGGGTCGTTTGTTCATAAACGCGGGG
TTCGGTCCCAGGGCTGGCACTCTGTCGATACCCCACCGAGACCCCATTGGGGCCAATACGCCCGCGTTTC
TTCCTTTTCCCCACCCCACCCCCCAAGTTCGGGTGAAGGCCCAGGGCTCGCAGCCAACGTCGGGGCGGCA
GGCCCTGCCATAGCCTCAGGTTACTCATATATACTTTAGATTGATTTAAAACTTCATTTTTAATTTAAAA
GGATCTAGGTGAAGATCCTTTTTGATAATCTCATGACCAAAATCCCTTAACGTGAGTTTTCGTTCCACTG
AGCGTCAGACCCCGTAGAAAAGATCAAAGGATCTTCTTGAGATCCTTTTTTTCTGCGCGTAATCTGCTGC
TTGCAAACAAAAAAACCACCGCTACCAGCGGTGGTTTGTTTGCCGGATCAAGAGCTACCAACTCTTTTTC
CGAAGGTAACTGGCTTCAGCAGAGCGCAGATACCAAATACTGTCCTTCTAGTGTAGCCGTAGTTAGGCCA
CCACTTCAAGAACTCTGTAGCACCGCCTACATACCTCGCTCTGCTAATCCTGTTACCAGTGGCTGCTGCC
AGTGGCGATAAGTCGTGTCTTACCGGGTTGGACTCAAGACGATAGTTACCGGATAAGGCGCAGCGGTCGG
GCTGAACGGGGGGTTCGTGCACACAGCCCAGCTTGGAGCGAACGACCTACACCGAACTGAGATACCTACA
GCGTGAGCTATGAGAAAGCGCCACGCTTCCCGAAGGGAGAAAGGCGGACAGGTATCCGGTAAGCGGCAGG
GTCGGAACAGGAGAGCGCACGAGGGAGCTTCCAGGGGGAAACGCCTGGTATCTTTATAGTCCTGTCGGGT
TTCGCCACCTCTGACTTGAGCGTCGATTTTTGTGATGCTCGTCAGGGGGGCGGAGCCTATGGAAAAACGC
CAGCAACGCGGCCTTTTTACGGTTCCTGGCCTTTTGCTGGCCTTTTGCTCACATGTTCTTTCCTGCGTTA
TCCCCTGATTCTGTGGATAACCGTATTACCGCCATGCAT
