>Addgene plasmid #27707 | CAV1-deltaN-mEGFP | addgene partial sequence | sequence record 35917 | EGFP-N 5'-CGTCGCCGTCCAGCTCGACCAG-3'
GCTCCTCGCCCTTGCTCACCGGTGGATCCCGGGCCCGCGGTGTTTCTTTCTGCATGTTGATGCGGATATT
GCTGAATATTTTGCCAACAGCCTCAAAGAACGGGTCACAGAAGGTGTGGACGTAGATGGAATAGACACGG
CTGATGCACTGAATCTCAATCAGGAAACTCTTAATGCACGGCACAACTGCCCAGATGTGCAGGAAAGAAA
GAATGGCAAAGTAAATGCCCCATATGAGTGCCATTGGGATGCCAAAGAGGGCAGACAGCAAGCGGTAAAA
CCAGTATTTTGTCACAGTGAAGGTGGTGAAGCTGGCCTTCCAGATGCCATCAAAACTGTGTGTTCCTTCT
GGTTCTGCAATCACATCTTCAAAATCAATCTTGACCACGTCGTCGTTTCCCATGAATTCGAAGCTTGAGC
TCGAGATCTGAGTCCGGTAGCGCTAGCGGATCTGACGGTTCACTAAACCAGCTCTGCTTATATAGACCTC
CCACCGTACACGCCTACCGCCCATTTGCGTCAATGGGGCGGAGTTGTTACGACATTTTGGAAAGTCCCGT
TGATTTTGGTGCCAAAACAAACTCCCATTGACGTCAATGGGGTGGAGACTTGGAAATCCCCGTGAGTCAA
ACCGCTATCCACGCCCATTGATGTACTGCCAAAACCGCATCACCATGGTAATAGCGATGACTAATACGTA
GATGTACTGCCAAGTAGGAAAGTCCCATAAGGTCATGTACTGGGCATAATGCCAGGCGGGCCATTTACCG
TCATTGACGTCAATAGGGGGCGTACTTGGCATATGATACACTTGATGTACTGCCAAGTGGGCAGTTTACC
GTAAATACTCCACCCATTGACGTCAATGGAAAGTCCCTATTGGCGTTACTATGGGAACATACGTCATTAT
TGACGTCAATGGGCGGGGGTCGTTGGGCGGTCAGCCAGGCGGGCCATTTACCGTAAGTTATGTAACGCGG
AACTCCATA
